Addgene plasmid #191601: E1_pENTR_L1-L4_NI_G1333-DddA11-C
Purpose: ptpTALECD_v2mod vector assembly, Entry clone 1 with attL1 and L4
Depositing lab: Shin-ichi Arimura. Depositing organization: The University of Tokyo.
Backbone
  Vector backbone: PINII
  Vector type: Other
Growth in bacteria
  Bacterial resistance: Kanamycin, 50 μg/mL
  Growth temperature: 37°C
  Growth strain: DH5alpha
  Copy number: High Copy
Gene/Insert
  Gene/Insert name: C- and N termini of platinum TALEN, a half of the evolved DddA (DddA11), and a uracil glycosylase inhibitor
  Species: Synthetic
  Cloning method: Ligation Independent Cloning
Terms and licenses: Academic/Nonprofit Terms; Industry Terms: Not Available to Industry
Depositor comments: Multisite Gateway entry vector to express one hand of pTALECD_v2mod-UGI
How to cite: E1_pENTR_L1-L4_NI_G1333-DddA11-C was a gift from Shin-ichi Arimura (Addgene plasmid # 191601 ; http://n2t.net/addgene:191601 ; RRID:Addgene_191601)
