[The description below was written by a language model from this plasmid's Addgene catalogue record and pLannotate feature annotations shown in this document.]
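Description:
E1_pENTR_L1-L4_NI_G1333-DddA11-C is a MultiSite Gateway entry clone (about 4.2 kb) used as the first module in assembling ptpTALECD_v2mod vectors, which express TALE-based cytidine deaminase base editors. It is a small bacterial cloning plasmid that replicates from a high-copy ColE1/pUC-type origin and is selected with kanamycin (KanR, aph(3')-Ia). rrnB T1 and T2 terminators lie upstream of the recombination cassette, as is typical of pENTR-style backbones. The catalogue lists the backbone as "PINII" and the vector type as "Other". The record annotates no eukaryotic or plant promoter, so expression signals are presumably supplied by other entry clones or by the destination vector.

The payload lies between attL1 and attL4, the sites that allow an LR Clonase reaction to combine it in order with other entry modules. It is a synthetic open reading frame that begins with an HA epitope fragment and a TALE N-terminal segment (annotated by similarity to AvrXa10). This is followed by a lacZα stuffer with lac promoter/operator, T7 and T3 promoters and a pBluescript MCS remnant. The stuffer sits where a TALE repeat array would normally be, which suggests it is a placeholder to be replaced by a custom DNA-binding array, although the record does not say so explicitly. Downstream are a TALE C-terminal segment (AvrBs3-like) from the platinum TALEN scaffold and one half of the evolved double-stranded DNA cytidine deaminase DddA11. The name suggests this is the C-terminal half of a G1333 split, and "NI" may denote a repeat type. The frame ends with the phage PBS2 uracil glycosylase inhibitor (UGI), which blocks excision of the uracil produced by deamination. The construct encodes one "hand" of the editor pair, and deaminase activity presumably requires a partner carrying the complementary DddA half.
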