Features (pLannotate 1.2.2; 22 found; start..end, strand, type, name):
     81..107     +  CDS            3xHA (fragment): three tandem HA epitope tags
    117..527     +  CDS            avrXa10 (fragment): AVX10_XANOO - Experimental evidence at protein level: Swiss-Prot protein existence level 1. Avirulence protein. Induces the hypersensitive response (HR)in rice plants carrying the resistance gene Xa10. Activity depends on the presence of the core repeat domains; replacement with repeat domains from other proteins (AvrBs3 of X.euvesicatoria (AC P14727) or AvrXa7 of this organism) does not elicit the HR. Probably acts as a transcription factor in its host plant (rice) to induce plant resistance or disease. From Xanthomonas oryzae pv. oryzae.
    529..547     -  rep_origin     f1 ori (fragment): f1 bacteriophage origin of replication; arrow indicates direction of (+) strand synthesis
    552..707     -  CDS            lacZα (fragment): LacZα fragment of β-galactosidase; lacZ fragment
    715..733     +  promoter       T7 promoter: promoter for bacteriophage T7 RNA polymerase
    742..765     -  misc_feature   MCS (fragment): pBluescript multiple cloning site
    781..799     -  promoter       T3 promoter: promoter for bacteriophage T3 RNA polymerase
    844..860     -  protein_bind   lac operator: The lac repressor binds to the lac operator to inhibit transcription in E. coli. This inhibition can be relieved by adding lactose or isopropyl-β-D-thiogalactopyranoside (IPTG). lac repressor encoded by lacI
    868..898     -  promoter       lac promoter: promoter for the E. coli lac operon
    913..934     -  protein_bind   CAP binding site: CAP binding activates transcription in the presence of cAMP. E. coli catabolite activator protein
   1033..1164    +  CDS            avrBs3 (fragment): AVRB3_XANEU - Experimental evidence at protein level: Swiss-Prot protein existence level 1. Avirulence protein. Acts as a transcription factor in C.annuum plants. In susceptible plants lacking the Bs3 resistance gene induces expression of a number of genes, including genes homologous to a family of auxin-induced genes, alpha-expansin genes, pectate lyase, anthocyanidin glucoside rhamnosyl transferase and at least one transcription factor, UPA20. Their expression leads to plant hypertrophy in mesophyll cells, probably mainly mediated by UPA20 (PubMed:17962565). In resistant plants induces the h
   1156..1443    +  CDS            dddA (fragment): DDDA_BURC1 - Experimental evidence at protein level: Swiss-Prot protein existence level 1. Toxic component of a toxin-immunity protein module, which functions as a cellular contact-dependent growth inhibition (CDI) system. CDI modules allow bacteria to communicate with and inhibit the growth of closely related neighboring bacteria in a contact-dependent fashion. Bacteria that have this module inhibit or kill bacteria without it, giving them a growth advantage. Probably specifically inhibited by cognate immunity protein DddI (Probable). The C-terminal 163 residue fragment has double-stranded DN
   1456..1704    +  CDS            UGI: UNGI_BPPB2 - Experimental evidence at protein level: Swiss-Prot protein existence level 1. This protein binds specifically and reversibly to the host uracil-DNA glycosylase, preventing removal of uracil residues from PBS2 DNA by the host uracil-excision repair system. From Bacillus phage PBS2 (Bacteriophage PBS2).
   1733..1828    -  protein_bind   attL4: mutant version of attL; recombination site for the Gateway® LR reaction LR Clonase™
   1854..1872    -  promoter       T7 promoter: promoter for bacteriophage T7 RNA polymerase
   2006..2815    +  CDS            KanR: aminoglycoside phosphotransferase; aph(3')-Ia; confers resistance to kanamycin in bacteria or G418 (Geneticin®) in eukaryotes
   2962..3550    +  rep_origin     ori: high-copy-number ColE1/pMB1/pBR322/pUC origin of replication
   3733..3825    +  CDS            lacI (fragment): lac repressor; lacI; The lac repressor binds to the lac operator to inhibit transcription in E. coli. This inhibition can be relieved by adding lactose or isopropyl-β-D-thiogalactopyranoside (IPTG).
   3880..3907    -  terminator     rrnB T2 terminator: transcription terminator T2 from the E. coli rrnB gene
   4039..4082    +  terminator     rrnB T1 terminator: Escherichia coli rrnB; transcription terminator T1 from the E. coli rrnB gene
   4129..4165    -  CDS            lacZα (fragment): LacZα fragment of β-galactosidase; lacZ fragment
   4181..78      +  protein_bind   attL1 (across the origin): mutant version of attL; recombination site for the Gateway® LR reaction LR Clonase™
>Addgene plasmid #191601 | E1_pENTR_L1-L4_NI_G1333-DddA11-C | addgene full sequence | sequence record 379204 | Addgene NGS Result
TGATAGTGACCTGTTCGTTGCAACAAATTGATGAGCAATGCTTTTTTATAATGCCAACTTTGTACAAAAA
AGCAGGCTTTTACCCATACGATGTTCCAGATTACGCTGATATCGCCGATCTACGCACGCTCGGCTACAGC
CAGCAGCAACAGGAGAAGATCAAACCGAAGGTTCGTTCGACAGTGGCGCAGCACCACGAGGCACTGGTCG
GCCACGGGTTTACACACGCGCACATCGTTGCGTTAAGCCAACACCCGGCAGCGTTAGGGACCGTCGCTGT
CAAGTATCAGGACATGATCGCAGCGTTGCCAGAGGCGACACACGAAGCGATCGTTGGCGTCGGCAAACAG
TGGTCCGGCGCACGCGCTCTGGAGGCCTTGCTCACGGTGGCGGGAGAGTTGAGAGGTCCACCGTTACAGT
TGGACACAGGCCAACTTCTCAAGATTGCAAAACGTGGCGGCGTGACCGCAGTGGAGGCAGTGCATGCATG
GCGCAATGCACTGACGGGTGCCCCGCTCAAGGAGACGGGCGCCGCTACAGGGCGCGTCCCATTCGCCATT
CAGGCTGCGCAACTGTTGGGAAGGGCGATCGGTGCGGGCCTCTTCGCTATTACGCCAGCTGGCGAAAGGG
GGATGTGCTGCAAGGCGATTAAGTTGGGTAACGCCAGGGTTTTCCCAGTCACGACGTTGTAAAACGACGG
CCAGTGAGCGCGCGTAATACGACTCACTATAGGGCGAATTGGGTACCGGGCCCCCCCTCGAGGTCCTCCA
GCTTTTGTTCCCTTTAGTGAGGGTTAATTGCGCGCTTGGCGTAATCATGGTCATAGCTGTTTCCTGTGTG
AAATTGTTATCCGCTCACAATTCCACACAACATACGAGCCGGAAGCATAAAGTGTAAAGCCTGGGGTGCC
TAATGAGTGAGCTAACTCACATTAATTGCGTTGCGCTCACTGCCCGCTTTCCACCGGTCGTCTCCACCCC
TGAGCAGGTAGTGGCTATTGCATCCAACATAGGGGGCAGACCCGCACTGGAGTCAATTGTTGCCCAGTTA
TCTCGCCCTGATCCGGCGTTGGCCGCGTTGACCAACGACCACCTCGTCGCCTTGGCCTGCCTCGGCGGGC
GTCCTGCGCTGGATGCAGTGAAAAAGGGATTGGGGGGTAGTCCAACTCCATATCCCAATTATGTGAGTGC
AGGCCATGTTGAAGGTCAATCAGCCCTATTCATGAGAGATAACGGAATAAGTGAAGGACTGGTGTTTCAC
AACAATCCAAAAGGTACTTGTGGATTTTGCGTAAACATGATTGAAACCCTTCTCCCAGAAAACGCTAAGA
TGACAGTAGTTCCACCTGAAGGTGCTATTCCTGTCAAAAGAGGTGCTACTGGTGAAACCAAGGTGTTTAT
TGGGAATTCCAATTCACCCAAAAGCCCAACGAAAGGTGGGTGTAGTGGAGGATCTACAAATCTCTCTGAC
ATCATTGAGAAAGAGACTGGAAAGCAACTAGTCATTCAGGAGTCAATCCTGATGTTACCAGAGGAGGTTG
AGGAAGTGATAGGCAATAAGCCCGAAAGCGATATACTTGTTCATACTGCCTATGACGAATCGACGGATGA
GAACGTAATGCTTCTAACCTCAGATGCTCCTGAGTACAAACCTTGGGCGTTAGTTATCCAGGATTCCAAT
GGAGAGAACAAGATCAAGATGTTGTGATAACTCGAGCGATCCTCTAGACACCCAACTTTTCTATACAAAG
TTGGCATTATAAGAAAGCATTGCTTATCAATTTGTTGCAACGAACAGGTCACTATCAGTCAAAATAAAAT
CATTATTTGCCATCCAGCTGCAGGGCGGCCGCCCCTATAGTGAGTCGTATTACATGGTCATAGCTGTTTC
CTGGCAGCTCTGGCCCGTGTCTCAAAATCTCTGATGTTACATTGCACAAGATAAAAATATATCATCATGA
ACAATAAAACTGTCTGCTTACATAAACAGTAATACAAGGGGTGTTATGAGCCATATTCAACGGGAAACGT
CGAGGCCGCGATTAAATTCCAACATGGATGCTGATTTATATGGGTATAAATGGGCTCGCGATAATGTCGG
GCAATCAGGTGCGACAATCTATCGCTTGTATGGGAAGCCCGATGCGCCAGAGTTGTTTCTGAAACATGGC
AAAGGTAGCGTTGCCAATGATGTTACAGATGAGATGGTCAGACTAAACTGGCTGACGGAATTTATGCCTC
TTCCGACCATCAAGCATTTTATCCGTACTCCTGATGATGCATGGTTACTCACCACTGCGATCCCCGGAAA
AACAGCATTCCAGGTATTAGAAGAATATCCTGATTCAGGTGAAAATATTGTTGATGCGCTGGCAGTGTTC
CTGCGCCGGTTGCATTCGATTCCTGTTTGTAATTGTCCTTTTAACAGCGATCGCGTATTTCGCCTTGCTC
AGGCGCAATCACGAATGAATAACGGTTTGGTTGATGCGAGTGATTTTGATGACGAGCGTAATGGCTGGCC
TGTTGAACAAGTCTGGAAAGAAATGCATAAACTTTTGCCATTCTCACCGGATTCAGTCGTCACTCATGGT
GATTTCTCACTTGATAACCTTATTTTTGACGAGGGGAAATTAATAGGTTGTATTGATGTTGGACGAGTCG
GAATCGCAGACCGATACCAGGATCTTGCCATCCTATGGAACTGCCTCGGTGAGTTTTCTCCTTCATTACA
GAAACGGCTTTTTCAAAAATATGGTATTGATAATCCTGATATGAATAAATTGCAGTTTCATTTGATGCTC
GATGAGTTTTTCTAATCAGAATTGGTTAATTGGTTGTAACACTGGCAGAGCATTACGCTGACTTGACGGG
ACGGCGCAAGCTCATGACCAAAATCCCTTAACGTGAGTTACGCGTCGTTCCACTGAGCGTCAGACCCCGT
AGAAAAGATCAAAGGATCTTCTTGAGATCCTTTTTTTCTGCGCGTAATCTGCTGCTTGCAAACAAAAAAA
CCACCGCTACCAGCGGTGGTTTGTTTGCCGGATCAAGAGCTACCAACTCTTTTTCCGAAGGTAACTGGCT
TCAGCAGAGCGCAGATACCAAATACTGTTCTTCTAGTGTAGCCGTAGTTAGGCCACCACTTCAAGAACTC
TGTAGCACCGCCTACATACCTCGCTCTGCTAATCCTGTTACCAGTGGCTGCTGCCAGTGGCGATAAGTCG
TGTCTTACCGGGTTGGACTCAAGACGATAGTTACCGGATAAGGCGCAGCGGTCGGGCTGAACGGGGGGTT
CGTGCACACAGCCCAGCTTGGAGCGAACGACCTACACCGAACTGAGATACCTACAGCGTGAGCTATGAGA
AAGCGCCACGCTTCCCGAAGGGAGAAAGGCGGACAGGTATCCGGTAAGCGGCATGGTCGGAACAGGAGAG
CGCACGAGGGAGCTTCCAGGGGGAAACGCCTGGTATCTTTATAGTCCTGTCGGGTTTCGCCACCTCTGAC
TTGAGCGTCGATTTTTGTGATGCTCGTCAGGGGGGCGGAGCCTATGGAAAAACGCCAGCAACGCGGCCTT
TTTACGGTTCCTGGCCTTTTGCTGGCCTTTTGCTCACATGTTCTTTCCTGCGTTATCCCCTGATTCTGTG
GATAACCGTATTACCGCCTTTGAGTGAGCTGATACCGCTCGCCGCAGCCGAACGACCGAGCGCAGCGAGT
CAGTGAGCGAGGAAGCGGAAGAGCGCCCAATACGCAAACCGCCTCTCCCCGCGCGTTGGCCGATTCATTA
ATGCAGCTGGCACGACAGGTTTCCCGACTGGAAAGCGGGCAGTGAGCGCAACGCAATTAATACGCGTACC
GCTAGCCAGGAAGAGTTTGTAGAAACGCAAAAAGGCCATCCGTCAGGATGGCCTTCTGCTTAGTTTGATG
CCTGGCAGTTTATGGCGGGCGTCCTGCCCGCCACCCTCCGGGCCGTTGCTTCACAACGTTCAAATCCGCT
CCCGGCGGATTTGTCCTACTCAGGAGAGCGTTCACCGACAAACAACAGATAAAACGAAAGGCCCAGTCTT
CCGACTGAGCCTTTCGTTTTATTTGATGCCTGGCAGTTCCCTACTCTCGCGTTAACGCTAGCATGGATGT
TTTCCCAGTCACGACGTTGTAAAACGACGGCCAGTCTTAAGCTCGGGCCCCAAATAATGATTTTATTTTG
AC
